>Addgene plasmid #136819 | pEBTet-SNAP-Cep72 | depositor full sequence | sequence record 264070 | Full Sequence
TTGTACAAAGTGGTGATGGCAGCTAGCGGCGCGCCCGGCCGCTCGAGTCTAGAGGGCCCGTTTAAACCCG
CTGATCAGCCTCGACTGTGCCTTCTAGTTGCCAGCCATCTGTTGTTTGCCCCTCCCCCGTGCCTTCCTTG
ACCCTGGAAGGTGCCACTCCCACTGTCCTTTCCTAATAAAATGAGGAAATTGCATCGCATTGTCTGAGTA
GGTGTCATTCTATTCTGGGGGGTGGGGTGGGGCAGGACAGCAAGGGGGAGGATTGGGAAGACAATAGCAG
GCTAGAGGATCGATCCCCGCCCCGGACGAACTAAACCTGACTACGACATCTCTGCCCCTTCTTCGCGGGG
CAGTGCATGTAATCCCTTCAGTTGGTTGGTACAACTTGCCAACTGGGCCCTGTTCCACATGTGACACGGG
GGGGGACCAAACACAAAGGGGTTCTCTGACTGTAGTTGACATCCTTATAAATGGATGTGCACATTTGCCA
ACACTGAGTGGCTTTCATCCTGGAGCAGACTTTGCAGTCTGTGGACTGCAACACAACATTGCCTTTATGT
GTAACTCTTGGCTGAAGCTCTTACACCAATGCTGGGGGACATGTACCTCCCAGGGGCCCAGGAAGACTAC
GGGAGGCTACACCAACGTCAATCAGAGGGGCCTGTGTAGCTACCGATAAGCGGACCCTCAAGAGGGCATT
AGCAATAGTGTTTATAAGGCCCCCTTGTTAACCCTAAACGGGTAGCATATGCTTCCCGGGTAGTAGTATA
TACTATCCAGACTAACCCTAATTCAATAGCATATGTTACCCAACGGGAAGCATATGCTATCGAATTAGGG
TTAGTAAAAGGGTCCTAAGGAACAGCGATATCTCCCACCCCATGAGCTGTCACGGTTTTATTTACATGGG
GTCAGGATTCCACGAGGGTAGTGAACCATTTTAGTCACAAGGGCAGTGGCTGAAGATCAAGGAGCGGGCA
GTGAACTCTCCTGAATCTTCGCCTGCTTCTTCATTCTCCTTCGTTTAGCTAATAGAATAACTGCTGAGTT
GTGAACAGTAAGGTGTATGTGAGGTGCTCGAAAACAAGGTTTCAGGTGACGCCCCCAGAATAAAATTTGG
ACGGGGGGTTCAGTGGTGGCATTGTGCTATGACACCAATATAACCCTCACAAACCCCTTGGGCAATAAAT
ACTAGTGTAGGAATGAAACATTCTGAATATCTTTAACAATAGAAATCCATGGGGTGGGGACAAGCCGTAA
AGACTGGATGTCCATCTCACACGAATTTATGGCTATGGGCAACACATAATCCTAGTGCAATATGATACTG
GGGTTATTAAGATGTGTCCCAGGCAGGGACCAAGACAGGTGAACCATGTTGTTACACTCTATTTGTAACA
AGGGGAAAGAGAGTGGACGCCGACAGCAGCGGACTCCACTGGTTGTCTCTAACACCCCCGAAAATTAAAC
GGGGCTCCACGCCAATGGGGCCCATAAACAAAGACAAGTGGCCACTCTTTTTTTTGAAATTGTGGAGTGG
GGGCACGCGTCAGCCCCCACACGCCGCCCTGCGGTTTTGGACTGTAAAATAAGGGTGTAATAACTTGGCT
GATTGTAACCCCGCTAACCACTGCGGTCAAACCACTTGCCCACAAAACCACTAATGGCACCCCGGGGAAT
ACCTGCATAAGTAGGTGGGCGGGCCAAGATAGGGGCGCGATTGCTGCGATCTGGAGGACAAATTACACAC
ACTTGCGCCTGAGCGCCAAGCACAGGGTTGTTGGTCCTCATATTCACGAGGTCGCTGAGAGCACGGTGGG
CTAATGTTGCCATGGGTAGCATATACTACCCAAATATCTGGATAGCATATGCTATCCTAATCTATATCTG
GGTAGCATAGGCTATCCTAATCTATATCTGGGTAGCATATGCTATCCTAATCTATATCTGGGTAGTATAT
GCTATCCTAATTTATATCTGGGTAGCATAGGCTATCCTAATCTATATCTGGGTAGCATATGCTATCCTAA
TCTATATCTGGGTAGTATATGCTATCCTAATCTGTATCCGGGTAGCATATGCTATCCTAATAGAGATTAG
GGTAGTATATGCTATCCTAATTTATATCTGGGTAGCATATACTACCCAAATATCTGGATAGCATATGCTA
TCCTAATCTATATCTGGGTAGCATATGCTATCCTAATCTATATCTGGGTAGCATAGGCTATCCTAATCTA
TATCTGGGTAGCATATGCTATCCTAATCTATATCTGGGTAGTATATGCTATCCTAATTTATATCTGGGTA
GCATAGGCTATCCTAATCTATATCTGGGTAGCATATGCTATCCTAATCTATATCTGGGTAGTATATGCTA
TCCTAATCTGTATCCGGGTAGCATATGCTATCCTCATGCATATACAGTCAGCATATGATACCCAGTAGTA
GAGTGGGAGTGCTATCCTTTGCATATGCCGCCACCTCCCAAGGGGGCGTGAATTTTCGCTGCTTGTCCTT
TTCCTGCTGGTTGCTCCCATTCTTAGGTGAATTTAAGGAGGCCAGGCTAAAGCCGTCGCATGTCTGATTG
CTCACCAGGTAAATGTCGCTAATGTTTTCCAACGCGAGAAGGTGTTGAGCGCGGAGCTGAGTGACGTGAC
AACATGGGTATGCCCAATTGCCCCATGTTGGGAGGACGAAAATGGTGACAAGACAGATGGCCAGAAATAC
ACCAACAGCACGCATGATGTCTACTGGGGATTTATTCTTTAGTGCGGGGGAATACACGGCTTTTAATACG
ATTGAGGGCGTCTCCTAACAAGTTACATCACTCCTGCCCTTCCTCACCCTCATCTCCATCACCTCCTTCA
TCTCCGTCATCTCCGTCATCACCCTCCGCGGCAGCCCCTTCCACCATAGGTGGAAACCAGGGAGGCAAAT
CTACTCCATCGTCAAAGCTGCACACAGTCACCCTGATATTGCAGGTAGGAGCGGGCTTTGTCATAACAAG
GTCCTTAATCGCATCCTTCAAAACCTCAGCAAATATATGAGTTTGTAAAAAGACCATGAAATAACAGACA
ATGGACTCCCTTAGCGGGCCAGGTTGTGGGCCGGGTCCAGGGGCCATTCCAAAGGGGAGACGACTCAATG
GTGTAAGACGACATTGTGGAATAGCAAGGGCAGTTCCTCGCCTTAGGTTGTAAAGGGAGGTCTTACTACC
TCCATATACGAACACACCGGCGACCCAAGTTCCTTCGTCGGTAGTCCTTTCTACGTGACTCCTAGCCAGG
AGAGCTCTTAAACCTTCTGCAATGTTCTCAAATTTCGGGTTGGAACCTCCTTGACCACGATGCTTTTCCA
AACCACCCTCCTTTTTTGCGCCCTGCCTCCATCACCCTGACCCCGGGGTCCAGTGCTTGGGCCTTCTCCT
GGGTCATCTGCGGGGCCCTGCTCTATCGCTCCCGGGGGCACGTCAGGCTCACCATCTGGGCCACCTTCTT
GGTGGTATTCAAAATAATCGGCTTCCCCTACAGGGTGGAAAAATGGCCTTCTACCTGGAGGGGGCCTGCG
CGGTGGAGACCCGGATGATGATGACTGACTACTGGGACTCCTGGGCCTCTTTTCTCCACGTCCACGACCT
CTCCCCCTGGCTCTTTCACGACTTCCCCCCCTGGCTCTTTCACGTCCTCTACCCCGGCGGCCTCCACTAC
CTCCTCGACCCCGGCCTCCACTACCTCCTCGACCCCGGCCTCCACTGCCTCCTCGACCCCGGCCTCCACC
TCCTGCTCCTGCCCCTCCTGCTCCTGCCCCTCCTCCTGCTCCTGCCCCTCCTGCCCCTCCTGCTCCTGCC
CCTCCTGCCCCTCCTGCTCCTGCCCCTCCTGCCCCTCCTGCTCCTGCCCCTCCTGCCCCTCCTCCTGCTC
CTGCCCCTCCTGCCCCTCCTCCTGCTCCTGCCCCTCCTGCCCCTCCTGCTCCTGCCCCTCCTGCCCCTCC
TGCTCCTGCCCCTCCTGCCCCTCCTGCTCCTGCCCCTCCTGCTCCTGCCCCTCCTGCTCCTGCCCCTCCT
GCTCCTGCCCCTCCTGCCCCTCCTGCCCCTCCTCCTGCTCCTGCCCCTCCTGCTCCTGCCCCTCCTGCCC
CTCCTGCCCCTCCTGCTCCTGCCCCTCCTCCTGCTCCTGCCCCTCCTGCCCCTCCTGCCCCTCCTCCTGC
TCCTGCCCCTCCTGCCCCTCCTCCTGCTCCTGCCCCTCCTCCTGCTCCTGCCCCTCCTGCCCCTCCTGCC
CCTCCTCCTGCTCCTGCCCCTCCTGCCCCTCCTCCTGCTCCTGCCCCTCCTCCTGCTCCTGCCCCTCCTG
CCCCTCCTGCCCCTCCTCCTGCTCCTGCCCCTCCTCCTGCTCCTGCCCCTCCTGCCCCTCCTGCCCCTCC
TGCCCCTCCTCCTGCTCCTGCCCCTCCTCCTGCTCCTGCCCCTCCTGCTCCTGCCCCTCCCGCTCCTGCT
CCTGCTCCTGTTCCACCGTGGGTCCCTTTGCAGCCAATGCAACTTGGACGTTTTTGGGGTCTCCGGACAC
CATCTCTATGTCTTGGCCCTGATCCTGAGCCGCCCGGGGCTCCTGGTCTTCCGCCTCCTCGTCCTCGTCC
TCTTCCCCGTCCTCGTCCATGGTTATCACCCCCTCTTCTTTGAGGTCCACTGCCGCCGGAGCCTTCTGGT
CCAGATGTGTCTCCCTTCTCTCCTAGGCCATTTCCAGGTCCTGTACCTGGCCCCTCGTCAGACATGATTC
ACACTAAAAGAGATCAATAGACATCTTTATTAGACGACGCTCAGTGAATACAGGGAGTGCAGACTCCTGC
CCCCTCCAACAGCCCCCCCACCCTCATCCCCTTCATGGTCGCTGTCAGACAGATCCAGGTCTGAAAATTC
CCCATCCTCCGAACCATCCTCGTCCTCATCACCAATTACTCGCAGCCCGGAAAACTCCCGCTGAACATCC
TCAAGATTTGCGTCCTGAGCCTCAAGCCAGGCCTCAAATTCCTCGTCCCCCTTTTTGCTGGACGGTAGGG
ATGGGGATTCTCGGGACCCCTCCTCTTCCTCTTCAAGGTCACCAGACAGAGATGCTACTGGGGCAACGGA
AGAAAAGCTGGGTGCGGCCTGTGAGGATCAGCTTATCGATGATAAGCTGTCAAACATGAGAATTCTTGAA
GACGAAAGGGCCTCGTGATACGCCTATTTTTATAGGTTAATGTCATGATAATAATGGTTTCTTAGACGTC
AGGTGGCACTTTTCGGGGAAATGTGCGCGGAACCCCTATTTGTTTATTTTTCTAAATACATTCAAATATG
TATCCGCTCATGAGACAATAACCCTGATAAATGCTTCAATAATATTGAAAAAGGAAGAGTATGAGTATTC
AACATTTCCGTGTCGCCCTTATTCCCTTTTTTGCGGCATTTTGCCTTCCTGTTTTTGCTCACCCAGAAAC
GCTGGTGAAAGTAAAAGATGCTGAAGATCAGTTGGGTGCACGAGTGGGTTACATCGAACTGGATCTCAAC
AGCGGTAAGATCCTTGAGAGTTTTCGCCCCGAAGAACGTTTTCCAATGATGAGCACTTTTAAAGTTCTGC
TATGTGGCGCGGTATTATCCCGTGTTGACGCCGGGCAAGAGCAACTCGGTCGCCGCATACACTATTCTCA
GAATGACTTGGTTGAGTACTCACCAGTCACAGAAAAGCATCTTACGGATGGCATGACAGTAAGAGAATTA
TGCAGTGCTGCCATAACCATGAGTGATAACACTGCGGCCAACTTACTTCTGACAACGATCGGAGGACCGA
AGGAGCTAACCGCTTTTTTGCACAACATGGGGGATCATGTAACTCGCCTTGATCGTTGGGAACCGGAGCT
GAATGAAGCCATACCAAACGACGAGCGTGACACCACGATGCCTGCAGCAATGGCAACAACGTTGCGCAAA
CTATTAACTGGCGAACTACTTACTCTAGCTTCCCGGCAACAATTAATAGACTGGATGGAGGCGGATAAAG
TTGCAGGACCACTTCTGCGCTCGGCCCTTCCGGCTGGCTGGTTTATTGCTGATAAATCTGGAGCCGGTGA
GCGTGGGTCTCGCGGTATCATTGCAGCACTGGGGCCAGATGGTAAGCCCTCCCGTATCGTAGTTATCTAC
ACGACGGGGAGTCAGGCAACTATGGATGAACGAAATAGACAGATCGCTGAGATAGGTGCCTCACTGATTA
AGCATTGGTAACTGTCAGACCAAGTTTACTCATATATACTTTAGATTGATTTAAAACTTCATTTTTAATT
TAAAAGGATCTAGGTGAAGATCCTTTTTGATAATCTCATGACCAAAATCCCTTAACGTGAGTTTTCGTTC
CACTGAGCGTCAGACCCCGTAGAAAAGATCAAAGGATCTTCTTGAGATCCTTTTTTTCTGCGCGTAATCT
GCTGCTTGCAAACAAAAAAACCACCGCTACCAGCGGTGGTTTGTTTGCCGGATCAAGAGCTACCAACTCT
TTTTCCGAAGGTAACTGGCTTCAGCAGAGCGCAGATACCAAATACTGTCCTTCTAGTGTAGCCGTAGTTA
GGCCACCACTTCAAGAACTCTGTAGCACCGCCTACATACCTCGCTCTGCTAATCCTGTTACCAGTGGCTG
CTGCCAGTGGCGATAAGTCGTGTCTTACCGGGTTGGACTCAAGACGATAGTTACCGGATAAGGCGCAGCG
GTCGGGCTGAACGGGGGGTTCGTGCACACAGCCCAGCTTGGAGCGAACGACCTACACCGAACTGAGATAC
CTACAGCGTGAGCTATGAGAAAGCGCCACGCTTCCCGAAGGGAGAAAGGCGGACAGGTATCCGGTAAGCG
GCAGGGTCGGAACAGGAGAGCGCACGAGGGAGCTTCCAGGGGGAAACGCCTGGTATCTTTATAGTCCTGT
CGGGTTTCGCCACCTCTGACTTGAGCGTCGATTTTTGTGATGCTCGTCAGGGGGGCGGAGCCTATGGAAA
AACGCCAGCAACGCGGCCTTTTTACGGTTCCTGGCCTTTTGCTGGCCTTGAAGCTGTCCCTGATGGTCGT
CATCTACCTGCCTGGACAGCATGGCCTGCAACGCGGGCATCCCGATGCCGCCGGAAGCGAGAAGAATCAT
AATGGGGAAGGCCATCCAGCCTCGCGTCGAACTAGATGATCCGGCTGTGGAATGTGTGTCAGTTAGGGTG
TGGAAAGTCCCCAGGCTCCCCAGCAGGCAGAAGTATGCAAAGCATGCATCTCAATTAGTCAGCAACCAGG
TGTGGAAAGTCCCCAGGCTCCCCAGCAGGCAGAAGTATGCAAAGCATGCATCTCAATTAGTCAGCAACCA
TAGTCCCGCCCCTAACTCCGCCCATCCCGCCCCTAACTCCGCCCAGTTCCGCCCATTCTCCGCCCCATGG
CTGACTAATTTTTTTTATTTATGCAGAGGCCGAGGCCGCCTCGGCCTCTGAGCTATTCCAGAAGTAGTGA
GGAGGCTTTTTTGGAGGGTGACCGCCACGACCGGTGCCGCCACCATCCCCTGACCCACGCCCCTGACCCC
TCACAAGGAGACGACCTTCCATGACCGAGTACAAGCCCACGGTGCGCCTCGCCACCCGCGACGACGTCCC
CCGGGCCGTACGCACCCTCGCCGCCGCGTTCGCCGACTACCCCGCCACGCGCCACACCGTCGACCCCGAC
CGCCACATCGAACGCGTCACCGAGCTGCAAGAACTCTTCCTCACGCGCGTCGGGCTCGACATCGGCAAGG
TGTGGGTCGCGGACGACGGCGCCGCGGTGGCGGTCTGGACCACGCCGGAGAGCGTCGAAGCGGGGGCGGT
GTTCGCCGAGATCGGCCCGCGCATGGCCGAGTTGAGCGGTTCCCGGCTGGCCGCGCAGCAACAGATGGAA
GGCCTCCTGGCGCCGCACCGGCCCAAGGAGCCCGCGTGGTTCCTGGCCACCGTCGGCGTCTCGCCCGACC
ACCAGGGCAAGGGTCTGGGCAGCGCCGTCGTGCTCCCCGGAGTGGAGGCGGCCGAGCGCGCCGGGGTGCC
CGCCTTCCTGGAGACCTCCGCGCCCCGCAACCTCCCCTTCTACGAGCGGCTCGGCTTCACCGTCACCGCC
GACGTCGAGGTGCCCGAAGGACCGCGCACCTGGTGCATGACCCGCAAGCCCGGTGCCTGACGCCCGCCCC
ACGACCCGCAGCGCCCGACCGAAAGGAGCGCACGACCCGGTCCGACGCGGCCCGACGGGTCCGAGGGGGG
TCGACCTCGAAACTTGTTTATTGCAGCTTATAATGGTTACAAATAAAGCAATAGCATCACAAATTTCACA
AATAAAGCATTTTTTTCACTGCATTCTAGTTGTGGTTTGTCCAAACTCATCAATGTATCTTATCATGTCT
GGATCTGATCCGAACCCCTTCCTCGACCAATTCTCATGTTTGACAGCTTATCATCGCAGATCCGGGCAAC
GTTGTTGCCATTGCTCGACCAATTCTCATGTTTGACAGCTTATCATCGCAGATCCGTATGGTGCACTCTC
AGTACAATCTGCTCTGATGCCGCATAGTTAAGCCAGTATCTGCTCCCTGCTTGTGTGTTGGAGGTCGCTG
AGTAGTGCGCGAGCAAAATTTAAGCTACAACAAGGCAAGGCTTGACCGACAATTGCATGAAGAATCTGCT
TAGGGTTAGGCGTTTTGCGCTGCTTCGCGATGTACGGGCCAGATATACGCGTATCTGAGGGGACTAGGGT
GTGTTTAGGCGAAAAGCGGGGCTTCGGTTGTACGCGGTTAGGAGTCCCCTCAGGATATAGTAGTTTCGCT
TTTGCATAGGGAGGGGGAAATGTAGTCTTATGCAATACTCTTGTAGTCTTGCAACATGGTAACGATGAGT
TAGCAACATGCCTTACAAGGAGAGAAAAAGCACCGTGCATGCCGATTGGTGGAAGTAAGGTGGTACGATC
GTGCCTTATTAGGAAGGCAACAGACGGGTCTGACATGGATTGGACGAACCACTGAATTCCGCATTGCAGA
GATATTGTATTTAAGTGCCTAGCTCGATACAATAAACGCCATTTGACCATTCACCACATTGGTGTGCACC
TCCAAGCTGGCCGGGGATCCTCTAGGGCCTCTGAGCTATTCCAGAAGTAGTGAAGAGGCTTTTTTGGAGG
CCTAGGCTTTTGCAAAAAGCTCCGGATCGATCCTGAGAACTTCAGGGTGAGTTTGGGGACCCTTGATTGT
TCTTTCTTTTTCGCTATTGTAAAATTCATGTTATATGGAGGGGGCAAAGTTTTCAGGGTGTTGTTTAGAA
TGGGAAGATGTCCCTTGTATCACCATGGACCCTCATGATAATTTTGTTTCTTTCACTTTCTACTCTGTTG
ACAACCATTGTCTCCTCTTATTTTCTTTTCATTTTCTGTAACTTTTTCGTTAAACTTTAGCTTGCATTTG
TAACGAATTTTTAAATTCACTTTTGTTTATTTGTCAGATTGTAAGTACTTTCTCTAATCACTTTTTTTTC
AAGGCAATCAGGGTATATTATATTGTACTTCAGCACAGTTTTAGAGAACAATTGTTATAATTAAATGATA
AGGTAGAATATTTCTGCATATAAATTCTGGCTGGCGTGGAAATATTCTTATTGGTAGAAACAACTACATC
CTGGTCATCATCCTGCCTTTCTCTTTATGGTTACAATGATATACACTGTTTGAGATGAGGATAAAATACT
CTGAGTCCAAACCGGGCCCCTCTGCTAACCATGTTCATGCCTTCTTCTTTTTCCTACAGCTCCTGGGCAA
CGTGCTGGTTATTGTGCTGTCTCATCATTTTGGCAAAGAATTGTAATACGACTCACTATAGGGCGAATTG
ATATGTCTAGATTAGATAAAAGTAAAGTGATTAACAGCGCATTAGAGCTGCTTAATGAGGTCGGAATCGA
AGGTTTAACAACCCGTAAACTCGCCCAGAAGCTAGGTGTAGAGCAGCCTACATTGTATTGGCATGTAAAA
AATAAGCGGGCTTTGCTCGACGCCTTAGCCATTGAGATGTTAGATAGGCACCATACTCACTTTTGCCCTT
TAGAAGGGGAAAGCTGGCAAGATTTTTTACGTAATAACGCTAAAAGTTTTAGATGTGCTTTACTAAGTCA
TCGCGATGGAGCAAAAGTACATTTAGGTACACGGCCTACAGAAAAACAGTATGAAACTCTCGAAAATCAA
TTAGCCTTTTTATGCCAACAAGGTTTTTCACTAGAGAATGCATTATATGCACTCAGCGCTGTGGGGCATT
TTACTTTAGGTTGCGTATTGGAAGATCAAGAGCATCAAGTCGCTAAAGAAGAAAGGGAAACACCTACTAC
TGATAGTATGCCGCCATTATTACGACAAGCTATCGAATTATTTGATCACCAAGGTGCAGAGCCAGCCTTC
TTATTCGGCCTTGAATTGATCATATGCGGATTAGAAAAACAACTTAAATGTGAAAGTGGGTCCGCGTACA
GCGGATCCCGGGAATTCAGATCTTATTAAAGCAGAACTTGTTTATTGCAGCTTATAATGGTTACAAATAA
AGCAATAGCATCACAAATTTCACAAATAAAGCATTTTTTTCACTGCATTCTAGTTGTGGTTTGTCCAAAC
TCATCAATGTATCTTATCATGTCTGGTCGAATCCATGGCGCAGAACTGGTAGGTATGGAAGATCCGCGTT
GACATTGATTATTGACTAGTTATTAATAGTAATCAATTACGGGGTCATTAGTTCATAGCCCATATATGGA
GTTCCGCGTTACATAACTTACGGTAAATGGCCCGCCTGGCTGACCGCCCAACGACCCCCGCCCATTGACG
TCAATAATGACGTATGTTCCCATAGTAACGCCAATAGGGACTTTCCATTGACGTCAATGGGTGGAGTATT
TACGGTAAACTGCCCACTTGGCAGTACATCAAGTGTATCATATGCCAAGTACGCCCCCTATTGACGTCAA
TGACGGTAAATGGCCCGCCTGGCATTATGCCCAGTACATGACCTTATGGGACTTTCCTACTTGGCAGTAC
ATCTACGTATTAGTCATCGCTATTACCATGGTGATGCGGTTTTGGCAGTACATCAATGGGCGTGGATAGC
GGTTTGACTCACGGGGATTTCCAAGTCTCCACCCCATTGACGTCAATGGGAGTTTGTTTTGGCACCAAAA
TCAACGGGACTTTCCAAAATGTCGTAACAACTCCGCCCCATTGACGCAAATGGGCGGTAGGCGTGTACGG
TGGGAGGTCTATATAAGCAGAGCTCTCCCTATCAGTGATAGAGATCTCCCTATCAGTGATAGAGATCGTC
GACGAGCTCGTTTAGTGAACCGTCAGATCGCCTGGAGACGCCATCCACGCTGTTTTGACCTCCATAGAAG
ACACCGGGACCGATCCAGCCTCCGGACTCTAGCGTTTAAACTTAAGCTTACCACCATGGATTATAAAGAC
GATGATGACAAGCACCACCACCACCACCACGACAAGGATTGTGAAATGAAACGCACCACACTGGACAGCC
CTTTGGGGAAGCTGGAGCTGTCTGGTTGTGAGCAGGGTCTGCACGAAATAATTTTTCTGGGCAAGGGGAC
GTCTGCAGCTGATGCCGTGGAGGTCCCAGCCCCCGCTGCGGTTCTCGGAGGTCCGGAGCCCCTGATGCAG
GCTACAGCCTGGCTGAATGCCTATTTCCACCAGCCCGAGGCTATCGAAGAGTTCCCCGTGCCGGCTCTTC
ACCATCCCGTTTTCCAGCAAGAGTCGTTCACCAGACAGGTGTTATGGAAGCTGCTGAAGGTTGTGAAATT
CGGAGAAGTGATTTCTTACTCTCACTTAGCAGCCCTGGCAGGCAACCCCGCAGCCACGGCAGCAGTGAAG
ACGGCACTGAGTGGCAATCCTGTCCCTATCCTGATCCCGTGCCACAGAGTGGTCCAGGGGGATTTGGATG
TGGGCGGTTACGAGGGTGGACTGGCCGTGAAGGAATGGCTTCTGGCCCATGAAGGCCACCGGTTGGGGAA
GCCAGGCTTGGGATTCGAACTGGAGGTGCTGTTCCAGGGCCCCGGTACCGCCATCACAAGTTTGTACAAA
AAAGCAGGCACCATGGCGCGGGCTGGCCCTCGGCTGGTGCTGAGCGAGGAGGCGGTTCGGGCGAAGAGCG
GCTTAGGGCCTCACCGCGACCTGGCTGAGCTTCAGTCATTGTCTATTCCTGGAACTTACCAAGAGAAGAT
CACCCACCTGGGACATTCTCTGATGAGTTTAACAGGTCTGAAATCTTTGGATCTCTCGCGCAACTCCTTG
GTTAGTCTGGAGGGCATTCAGTACCTGACTGCATTGGAGAGTCTCAATCTCTACTACAACTGCATCTCCT
CGTTGGCAGAAGTGTTTCGGCTCCACGCCTTAACCGAGCTCGTGGATGTGGACTTCCGGCTGAACCCCGT
GGTGAAGGTTGAGCCTGACTACCGCCTTTTTGTTGTGCACCTGCTCCCCAAGCTCCAGCAGCTGGACGAT
CGCCCCGTGAGAGCAAGCGAGCGGAAGGCTTCCCGACTGCATTTTGCATCAGAGGACTCACTCGACTCCA
AAGAGAGCGTCCCAGCTTCTTTGAAAGAGGGCAGACCACACCACCCCAGAGCCAAGTGCACCGAGGCCTT
GGCCAAGCAGAGCCTGGTCATGGATGCGGATGACGAGGCAGTCCTGAACCTCATTGCAGAGTGCGAGTGG
GACCTCGGCAGGCCTCCCGGGAGCACGAGCTTCAGCCAGAAGGGGCGTGAGGCCGACTCTCGTGGTTCCC
AAGAATCCAGACATCTGTTGAGCCCGCAGTTGGTACAGTACCAGTGTGGGGACTCTGGGAAGCAGGGCCG
TGAGACGAGGAGGAGCAGCTGCAGAGGGTGCTGTCTGGAGAAGATGCCTTGGAGCCAGCTCTGTGGAGAG
CTTCCGCCACTGTACGGAGCGGAGCCAGAGGCCTCCCGTGCCCCCAGGCCACACACGTACTTCACCCCAC
ACCCAGACTCCATGGATACCGAGGACTCGGCCTCTTCTCAGAAGTTGGATTTGTCAGGAGAAATGGTGCC
TGGTCCCCTGCCAGCCCCCGGAAAGTGCAGGAAGCGAAGAATGCCTGTTGGAAGATTCCAGACGTTTTCG
GACCAGGAGGGTTTGGGCTGCCCGGAGAGAACTCATGGGTCCTCCGTGCCCAAGGAGAGCCTGAGCAGAC
AGGACAGCTCAGAAAGCAGGAACGGGAGGACCTTGTCTCAGCCTGAGGCCTCGGAGACTGAGGAGCAGAG
GTCTCGGGGTGTGACCGACACCAGAGAGCCGTCTCCCGGGTCACACTCGGCTCTACCCGGGAAGAAGACG
GCCCTGCAGGCGGCGCTCCTGGAGACGCTCTTGGACCTGGTGGACAGGAGCTGGGGCGGCTGCAGGTCCC
TGCACAGCAACGAGGCATTCCTTGCTCAGGCAAGACACATCTTGTCATCTGTTGAAGAATTCACAGCAGC
TCAGGACAGCTCTGCGATGGTGGGTGAAGATGTCGGCTCCCTGGCTCTGGAGAGTAAGTCCCTGCAAAGC
CGCCTTGCTGAGCAGCAGCAGCAGCACGCCCGGGAGATGAGCGAGGTGACGGCGGAGCTGCACCACACAC
ACAAGGAGCTGGATGATTTGAGACAACATTTAGATAAATCTTTGGAAGAGAACAGTAGGTTAAAATCGCT
TTTGTTGAGTATGAAAAAGGAAGTGAAGAGTGCAGACACTGCAGCCACGTTAAATTTGCAGATCGCTGGA
CTTCAAACAAGTGTGAAGAGGCTGTGTGGCGAGATTGTGGAACTGAAGCAGCACCTGGAGCACTACGACA
AGATCCAGGAGCTCACGCAGATGCTGCAGGAGAGCCACAGCTCCCTGGTCAGCACCAATGAACACCTGCT
GCAGGAGCTGAGCCAGGTGCGGGCGCAGCACAGAGCCGAGGTGGAGCAGATGCACTGGAGCTACCAGGAG
CTCAAGAAGACCATGGCCCTGTTTCCACACAGCAGCGCCAGCCATGGAGGCTGCCAGGCCTGCTAGATAC
CCAGCTTTC
Features (pLannotate 1.2.2; 31 found; start..end, strand, type, name):
     85..196     +  polyA_signal   bGH poly(A) signal: bovine growth hormone polyadenylation signal
    737..2526    -  rep_origin     oriP: Epstein-Barr virus oriP replication origin (Yates et al., 2000)
   2527..2745    -  CDS            gL (fragment): GL_EBVB9 - Experimental evidence at protein level: Swiss-Prot protein existence level 1. The heterodimer glycoprotein H-glycoprotein L is required for the fusion of viral and plasma membranes leading to virus entry into the host cell. Acts as a functional inhibitor of gH and maintains gH in an inhibited form. Upon binding to host integrins, gL dissociates from gH leading to activation of the viral fusion glycoproteins gB and gH. Fusion of EBV with B-lymphocytes requires the additional receptor- binding protein gp42, which forms a complex with gH/gL. The heterodimer gH/gL targets also host EPHA
   2828..4755    -  CDS            EBNA1 (fragment): Epstein-Barr nuclear antigen 1, also known as EBNA-1 crucial for latent viral infection, and for episomal amplification of vectors containing the oriP origin (Okita et al., 2013)
   4793..5137    -  CDS            BRRF2_EBVB9 (fragment): Protein inferred from homology: Swiss-Prot protein existence level 3. From Epstein-Barr virus (strain B95-8) (HHV-4) (Human herpesvirus 4).
   5140..5163    -  promoter       tet promoter (fragment): E. coli promoter for tetracycline efflux protein gene
   5276..5380    +  promoter       AmpR promoter: bla
   5381..6241    +  CDS            AmpR: β-lactamase; bla; confers resistance to ampicillin, carbenicillin, and related antibiotics
   6412..7000    +  rep_origin     ori: high-copy-number ColE1/pMB1/pBR322/pUC origin of replication
   7046..7169    -  CDS            TcR (fragment): tetracycline efflux protein; tet; confers resistance to tetracycline
   7207..7504    +  promoter       SV40 promoter: SV40 enhancer and early promoter
   7581..8180    +  CDS            PuroR: puromycin N-acetyltransferase; pac from Streptomyces alboniger; confers resistance to puromycin
   8271..8405    +  polyA_signal   SV40 poly(A) signal: SV40 polyadenylation signal
   8527..8579    -  misc_feature   bom (fragment): basis of mobility region from pBR322
   8710..8803    +  ncRNA          Retro dr1: Accession: RF00214 - Retrovirus direct repeat 1 (dr1)
   8839..9100    +  promoter       RSV promoter: Rous sarcoma virus enhancer/promoter
   9126..9186    +  promoter       SV40 promoter (fragment): SV40 early promoter
   9217..9789    +  intron         β-globin intron: intron from rabbit β-globin gene
   9844..9862    +  promoter       T7 promoter: promoter for bacteriophage T7 RNA polymerase
   9873..10493   +  CDS            tetR: TETR2_ECOLX - Experimental evidence at protein level: Swiss-Prot protein existence level 1. TetR is the repressor of the tetracycline resistance element; its N-terminal region forms a helix-turn-helix structure and binds DNA. Binding of tetracycline to TetR reduces the repressor affinity for the tetracycline resistance gene (tetA) promoter operator sites. From Escherichia coli.
  10535..10656   +  polyA_signal   SV40 poly(A) signal: SV40 polyadenylation signal
  10711..11090   +  enhancer       CMV enhancer: human cytomegalovirus immediate early enhancer
  11091..11294   +  promoter       CMV promoter: human cytomegalovirus (CMV) immediate early promoter
  11296..11315   +  promoter       PLtetO-1 promoter (fragment): modified phage lambda PL promoter with tet operator sites (Lutz and Bujard, 1997)
  11317..11336   +  promoter       PLtetO-1 promoter (fragment): modified phage lambda PL promoter with tet operator sites (Lutz and Bujard, 1997)
  11344..11377   +  promoter       TRE3GV promoter (fragment): 3rd-generation Tet-responsive promoter that can be activated by binding of Tet-On® 3G, optimized for retroviral and lentiviral vectors
  11493..11510   +  CDS            9xHis (fragment): 9xHis affinity tag
  11511..12053   +  CDS            MGMT (fragment): MGMT_HUMAN - Experimental evidence at protein level: Swiss-Prot protein existence level 1. Involved in the cellular defense against the biological effects of O6-methylguanine (O6-MeG) and O4-methylthymine (O4-MeT) in DNA. Repairs the methylated nucleobase in DNA by stoichiometrically transferring the methyl group to a cysteine residue in the enzyme. This is a suicide reaction: the enzyme is irreversibly inactivated. From Homo sapiens (Human).
  12097..12117   +  protein_bind   attB1: mutant version of attB; core recombination site for the Gateway® BP reaction BP Clonase™
  12123..14063   +  CDS            CEP72: CEP72_HUMAN - Also known as KIAA1519. Experimental evidence at protein level: Swiss-Prot protein existence level 1. Involved in the recruitment of key centrosomal proteins to the centrosome. Provides centrosomal microtubule-nucleation activity on the gamma-tubulin ring complexes (gamma-TuRCs) and has critical roles in forming a focused bipolar spindle, which is needed for proper tension generation between sister chromatids. Required for localization of KIZ, AKAP9 and gamma-tubulin ring complexes (gamma-TuRCs) (PubMed:19536135). Involved in centriole duplication. Required for CDK5RAP22, CEP152,
  14069..14      -  protein_bind   attB2 (across the origin): mutant version of attB; recombination site for the Gateway® BP reaction BP Clonase™
