>Addgene plasmid #136819 | pEBTet-SNAP-Cep72 | addgene full sequence | sequence record 275945 | Addgene NGS Result
TTGTACAAAGTGGTGATGGCAGCTAGCGGCGCGCCCGGCCGCTCGAGTCTAGAGGGCCCGTTTAAACCCG
CTGATCAGCCTCGACTGTGCCTTCTAGTTGCCAGCCATCTGTTGTTTGCCCCTCCCCCGTGCCTTCCTTG
ACCCTGGAAGGTGCCACTCCCACTGTCCTTTCCTAATAAAATGAGGAAATTGCATCGCATTGTCTGAGTA
GGTGTCATTCTATTCTGGGGGGTGGGGTGGGGCAGGACAGCAAGGGGGAGGATTGGGAAGACAATAGCAG
GCTAGAGGATCGATCCCCGCCCCGGACGAACTAAACCTGACTACGACATCTCTGCCCCTTCTTCGCGGGG
CAGTGCATGTAATCCCTTCAGTTGGTTGGTACAACTTGCCAACTGGGCCCTGTTCCACATGTGACACGGG
GGGGGACCAAACACAAAGGGGTTCTCTGACTGTAGTTGACATCCTTATAAATGGATGTGCACATTTGCCA
ACACTGAGTGGCTTTCATCCTGGAGCAGACTTTGCAGTCTGTGGACTGCAACACAACATTGCCTTTATGT
GTAACTCTTGGCTGAAGCTCTTACACCAATGCTGGGGGACATGTACCTCCCAGGGGCCCAGGAAGACTAC
GGGAGGCTACACCAACGTCAATCAGAGGGGCCTGTGTAGCTACCGATAAGCGGACCCTCAAGAGGGCATT
AGCAATAGTGTTTATAAGGCCCCCTTGTTAACCCTAAACGGGTAGCATATGCTTCCCGGGTAGTAGTATA
TACTATCCAGACTAACCCTAATTCAATAGCATATGTTACCCAACGGGAAGCATATGCTATCGAATTAGGG
TTAGTAAAAGGGTCCTAAGGAACAGCGATATCTCCCACCCCATGAGCTGTCACGGTTTTATTTACATGGG
GTCAGGATTCCACGAGGGTAGTGAACCATTTTAGTCACAAGGGCAGTGGCTGAAGATCAAGGAGCGGGCA
GTGAACTCTCCTGAATCTTCGCCTGCTTCTTCATTCTCCTTCGTTTAGCTAATAGAATAACTGCTGAGTT
GTGAACAGTAAGGTGTATGTGAGGTGCTCGAAAACAAGGTTTCAGGTGACGCCCCCAGAATAAAATTTGG
ACGGGGGGTTCAGTGGTGGCATTGTGCTATGACACCAATATAACCCTCACAAACCCCTTGGGCAATAAAT
ACTAGTGTAGGAATGAAACATTCTGAATATCTTTAACAATAGAAATCCATGGGGTGGGGACAAGCCGTAA
AGACTGGATGTCCATCTCACACGAATTTATGGCTATGGGCAACACATAATCCTAGTGCAATATGATACTG
GGGTTATTAAGATGTGTCCCAGGCAGGGACCAAGACAGGTGAACCATGTTGTTACACTCTATTTGTAACA
AGGGGAAAGAGAGTGGACGCCGACAGCAGCGGACTCCACTGGTTGTCTCTAACACCCCCGAAAATTAAAC
GGGGCTCCACGCCAATGGGGCCCATAAACAAAGACAAGTGGCCACTCTTTTTTTTGAAATTGTGGAGTGG
GGGCACGCGTCAGCCCCCACACGCCGCCCTGCGGTTTTGGACTGTAAAATAAGGGTGTAATAACTTGGCT
GATTGTAACCCCGCTAACCACTGCGGTCAAACCACTTGCCCACAAAACCACTAATGGCACCCCGGGGAAT
ACCTGCATAAGTAGGTGGGCGGGCCAAGATAGGGGCGCGATTGCTGCGATCTGGAGGACAAATTACACAC
ACTTGCGCCTGAGCGCCAAGCACAGGGTTGTTGGTCCTCATATTCACGAGGTCGCTGAGAGCACGGTGGG
CTAATGTTGCCATGGGTAGCATATACTACCCAAATATCTGGATAGCATATGCTATCCTAATCTATATCTG
GGTAGCATAGGCTATCCTAATCTATATCTGGGTAGTATATGCTATCCTAATCTGTATCCGGGTAGCATAT
GCTATCCTAATAGAGATTAGGGTAGTATATGCTATCCTAATTTATATCTGGGTAGCATATACTACCCAAA
TATCTGGATAGCATATGCTATCCTAATCTATATCTGGGTAGCATATGCTATCCTAATCTATATCTGGGTA
GCATAGGCTATCCTAATCTATATCTGGGTAGCATATGCTATCCTAATCTATATCTGGGTAGTATATGCTA
TCCTAATTTATATCTGGGTAGCATAGGCTATCCTAATCTATATCTGGGTAGCATATGCTATCCTAATCTA
TATCTGGGTAGTATATGCTATCCTAATCTGTATCCGGGTAGCATATGCTATCCTCATGCATATACAGTCA
GCATATGATACCCAGTAGTAGAGTGGGAGTGCTATCCTTTGCATATGCCGCCACCTCCCAAGGGGGCGTG
AATTTTCGCTGCTTGTCCTTTTCCTGCTGGTTGCTCCCATTCTTAGGTGAATTTAAGGAGGCCAGGCTAA
AGCCGTCGCATGTCTGATTGCTCACCAGGTAAATGTCGCTAATGTTTTCCAACGCGAGAAGGTGTTGAGC
GCGGAGCTGAGTGACGTGACAACATGGGTATGCCCAATTGCCCCATGTTGGGAGGACGAAAATGGTGACA
AGACAGATGGCCAGAAATACACCAACAGCACGCATGATGTCTACTGGGGATTTATTCTTTAGTGCGGGGG
AATACACGGCTTTTAATACGATTGAGGGCGTCTCCTAACAAGTTACATCACTCCTGCCCTTCCTCACCCT
CATCTCCATCACCTCCTTCATCTCCGTCATCTCCGTCATCACCCTCCGCGGCAGCCCCTTCCACCATAGG
TGGAAACCAGGGAGGCAAATCTACTCCATCGTCAAAGCTGCACACAGTCACCCTGATATTGCAGGTAGGA
GCGGGCTTTGTCATAACAAGGTCCTTAATCGCATCCTTCAAAACCTCAGCAAATATATGAGTTTGTAAAA
AGACCATGAAATAACAGACAATGGACTCCCTTAGCGGGCCAGGTTGTGGGCCGGGTCCAGGGGCCATTCC
AAAGGGGAGACGACTCAATGGTGTAAGACGACATTGTGGAATAGCAAGGGCAGTTCCTCGCCTTAGGTTG
TAAAGGGAGGTCTTACTACCTCCATATACGAACACACCGGCGACCCAAGTTCCTTCGTCGGTAGTCCTTT
CTACGTGACTCCTAGCCAGGAGAGCTCTTAAACCTTCTGCAATGTTCTCAAATTTCGGGTTGGAACCTCC
TTGACCACGATGCTTTCCAAACCACCCTCCTTTTTTGCGCCTGCCTCCATCACCCTGACCCCGGGGTCCA
GTGCTTGGGCCTTCTCCTGGGTCATCTGCGGGGCCCTGCTCTATCGCTCCCGGGGGCACGTCAGGCTCAC
CATCTGGGCCACCTTCTTGGTGGTATTCAAAATAATCGGCTTCCCCTACAGGGTGGAAAAATGGCCTTCT
ACCTGGAGGGGGCCTGCGCGGTGGAGACCCGGATGATGATGACTGACTACTGGGACTCCTGGGCCTCTTT
TCTCCACGTCCACGACCTCTCCCCCTGGCTCTTTCACGACTTCCCCCCCTGGCTCTTTCACGTCCTCTAC
CCCGGCGGCCTCCACTACCTCCTCGACCCCGGCCTCCACTACCTCCTCGACCCCGGCCTCCACTGCCTCC
TCGACCCCGGCCTCCACCTCCTGCTCCTGCCCCTCCTGCTCCTGCCCCTCCTCCTGCTCCTGCCCCTCCT
GCCCCTCCTGCTCCTGCCCCTCCTGCCCCTCCTGCTCCTGCCCCTCCTGCCCCTCCTGCTCCTGCCCCTC
CTGCCCCTCCTCCTGCTCCTSCCCCCCCCNCCCCTCCYCCTSCTCCTSCCCCTCCKSCCCCTCCTSCTCC
TGCCCCTCCTGCCCCTCCTGCTCCTGCCCCTCCTGCCCCTCCTGCTCCTGCCCCTCCTGCTCCTGCCCCT
CCTGCTCCTGCCCNTCCTGCTCCTGCCCCTCCTGCCCCTCCTGCCCCTCCTCCTGCTCCTGCCCCTCCTG
CTCCTGCCCCTCCTGCCCCTCCTGCCCCTCCTGCTCCTGCCCCTCCTCCTGCTCCTGCCCCTCCTGCCCC
TCCTGCCCCTCCTCCTGCTCCTGCCCCTCCTGCMCCTCCTCCTGCKCCTSCCCCTCCTCCTGCTCCTGCC
CCTCCTGCSCCTCCTGCCCCTCCTCCTGCTCCTGCCCCTCCTGCCCCTCCTCCTGCTCCTGCCCCTCCTC
CTSCTCCTGCCCCTCCTGCCCCTCCTGCCCCTCCTCCTGCTCCTGCCCCTCCTCCTGCTCCTGCCCCTCC
TGCCCCTCCTGCCCCTCCTGCCCCTCCTCCTGCTCCTGCCCCTCCTCCTGCTCCTGCCCCTCCTGCTCCT
GCCCCTCCCGCTCCTGCTCCTGCTCCTGTTCCACCGTGGGTCCCTTTGCAGCCAATGCAACTTGGACGTT
TTTGGGGTCTCCGGACACCATCTCTATGTCTTGGCCCTGATCCTGAGCCGCCCGGGGCTCCTGGTCTTCC
GCCTCCTCGTCCTCGTCCTCTTCCCCGTCCTCGTCCATGGTTATCACCCCCTCTTCTTTGAGGTCCACTG
CCGCCGGAGCCTTCTGGTCCAGATGTGTCTCCCTTCTCTCCTAGGCCATTTCCAGGTCCTGTACCTGGCC
CCTCGTCAGACATGATTCACACTAAAAGAGATCAATAGACATCTTTATTAGACGACGCTCAGTGAATACA
GGGAGTGCAGACTCCTGCCCCCTCCAACAGCCCCCCCACCCTCATCCCCTTCATGGTCGCTGTCAGACAG
ATCCAGGTCTGAAAATTCCCCATCCTCCGAACCATCCTCGTCCTCATCACCAATTACTCGCAGCCCGGAA
AACTCCCGCTGAACATCCTCAAGATTTGCGTCCTGAGCCTCAAGCCAGGCCTCAAATTCCTCGTCCCCCT
TTTTGCTGGACGGTAGGGATGGGGATTCTCGGGACCCCTCCTCTTCCTCTTCAAGGTCACCAGACAGAGA
TGCTACTGGGGCAACGGAAGAAAAGCTGGGTGCGGCCTGTGAGGATCAGCTTATCGATGATAAGCTGTCA
AACATGAGAATTCTTGAAGACGAAAGGGCCTCGTGATACGCCTATTTTTATAGGTTAATGTCATGATAAT
AATGGTTTCTTAGACGTCAGGTGGCACTTTTCGGGGAAATGTGCGCGGAACCCCTATTTGTTTATTTTTC
TAAATACATTCAAATATGTATCCGCTCATGAGACAATAACCCTGATAAATGCTTCAATAATATTGAAAAA
GGAAGAGTATGAGTATTCAACATTTCCGTGTCGCCCTTATTCCCTTTTTTGCGGCATTTTGCCTTCCTGT
TTTTGCTCACCCAGAAACGCTGGTGAAAGTAAAAGATGCTGAAGATCAGTTGGGTGCACGAGTGGGTTAC
ATCGAACTGGATCTCAACAGCGGTAAGATCCTTGAGAGTTTTCGCCCCGAAGAACGTTTTCCAATGATGA
GCACTTTTAAAGTTCTGCTATGTGGCGCGGTATTATCCCGTGTTGACGCCGGGCAAGAGCAACTCGGTCG
CCGCATACACTATTCTCAGAATGACTTGGTTGAGTACTCACCAGTCACAGAAAAGCATCTTACGGATGGC
ATGACAGTAAGAGAATTATGCAGTGCTGCCATAACCATGAGTGATAACACTGCGGCCAACTTACTTCTGA
CAACGATCGGAGGACCGAAGGAGCTAACCGCTTTTTTGCACAACATGGGGGATCATGTAACTCGCCTTGA
TCGTTGGGAACCGGAGCTGAATGAAGCCATACCAAACGACGAGCGTGACACCACGATGCCTGCAGCAATG
GCAACAACGTTGCGCAAACTATTAACTGGCGAACTACTTACTCTAGCTTCCCGGCAACAATTAATAGACT
GGATGGAGGCGGATAAAGTTGCAGGACCACTTCTGCGCTCGGCCCTTCCGGCTGGCTGGTTTATTGCTGA
TAAATCTGGAGCCGGTGAGCGTGGGTCTCGCGGTATCATTGCAGCACTGGGGCCAGATGGTAAGCCCTCC
CGTATCGTAGTTATCTACACGACGGGGAGTCAGGCAACTATGGATGAACGAAATAGACAGATCGCTGAGA
TAGGTGCCTCACTGATTAAGCATTGGTAACTGTCAGACCAAGTTTACTCATATATACTTTAGATTGATTT
AAAACTTCATTTTTAATTTAAAAGGATCTAGGTGAAGATCCTTTTTGATAATCTCATGACCAAAATCCCT
TAACGTGAGTTTTCGTTCCACTGAGCGTCAGACCCCGTAGAAAAGATCAAAGGATCTTCTTGAGATCCTT
TTTTTCTGCGCGTAATCTGCTGCTTGCAAACAAAAAAACCACCGCTACCAGCGGTGGTTTGTTTGCCGGA
TCAAGAGCTACCAACTCTTTTTCCGAAGGTAACTGGCTTCAGCAGAGCGCAGATACCAAATACTGTCCTT
CTAGTGTAGCCGTAGTTAGGCCACCACTTCAAGAACTCTGTAGCACCGCCTACATACCTCGCTCTGCTAA
TCCTGTTACCAGTGGCTGCTGCCAGTGGCGATAAGTCGTGTCTTACCGGGTTGGACTCAAGACGATAGTT
ACCGGATAAGGCGCAGCGGTCGGGCTGAACGGGGGGTTCGTGCACACAGCCCAGCTTGGAGCGAACGACC
TACACCGAACTGAGATACCTACAGCGTGAGCTATGAGAAAGCGCCACGCTTCCCGAAGGGAGAAAGGCGG
ACAGGTATCCGGTAAGCGGCAGGGTCGGAACAGGAGAGCGCACGAGGGAGCTTCCAGGGGGAAACGCCTG
GTATCTTTATAGTCCTGTCGGGTTTCGCCACCTCTGACTTGAGCGTCGATTTTTGTGATGCTCGTCAGGG
GGGCGGAGCCTATGGAAAAACGCCAGCAACGCGGCCTTTTTACGGTTCCTGGCCTTTTGCTGGCCTTGAA
GCTGTCCCTGATGGTCGTCATCTACCTGCCTGGACAGCATGGCCTGCAACGCGGGCATCCCGATGCCGCC
GGAAGCGAGAAGAATCATAATGGGGAAGGCCATCCAGCCTCGCGTCGAACTAGATGATCCGGCTGTGGAA
TGTGTGTCAGTTAGGGTGTGGAAAGTCCCCAGGCTCCCCAGCAGGCAGAAGTATGCAAAGCATGCATCTC
AATTAGTCAGCAACCAGGTGTGGAAAGTCCCCAGGCTCCCCAGCAGGCAGAAGTATGCAAAGCATGCATC
TCAATTAGTCAGCAACCATAGTCCCGCCCCTAACTCCGCCCATCCCGCCCCTAACTCCGCCCAGTTCCGC
CCATTCTCCGCCCCATGGCTGACTAATTTTTTTTATTTATGCAGAGGCCGAGGCCGCCTCGGCCTCTGAG
CTATTCCAGAAGTAGTGAGGAGGCTTTTTTGGAGGGTGACCGCCACGACCGGTGCCGCCACCATCCCCTG
ACCCACGCCCCTGACCCCTCACAAGGAGACGACCTTCCATGACCGAGTACAAGCCCACGGTGCGCCTCGC
CACCCGCGACGACGTCCCCCGGGCCGTACGCACCCTCGCCGCCGCGTTCGCCGACTACCCCGCCACGCGC
CACACCGTCGACCCCGACCGCCACATCGAACGCGTCACCGAGCTGCAAGAACTCTTCCTCACGCGCGTCG
GGCTCGACATCGGCAAGGTGTGGGTCGCGGACGACGGCGCCGCGGTGGCGGTCTGGACCACGCCGGAGAG
CGTCGAAGCGGGGGCGGTGTTCGCCGAGATCGGCCCGCGCATGGCCGAGTTGAGCGGTTCCCGGCTGGCC
GCGCAGCAACAGATGGAAGGCCTCCTGGCGCCGCACCGGCCCAAGGAGCCCGCGTGGTTCCTGGCCACCG
TCGGCGTCTCGCCCGACCACCAGGGCAAGGGTCTGGGCAGCGCCGTCGTGCTCCCCGGAGTGGAGGCGGC
CGAGCGCGCCGGGGTGCCCGCCTTCCTGGAGACCTCCGCGCCCCGCAACCTCCCCTTCTACGAGCGGCTC
GGCTTCACCGTCACCGCCGACGTCGAGGTGCCCGAAGGACCGCGCACCTGGTGCATGACCCGCAAGCCCG
GTGCCTGACGCCCGCCCCACGACCCGCAGCGCCCGACCGAAAGGAGCGCACGACCCGGTCCGACGCGGCC
CGACGGGTCCGAGGGGGGTCGACCTCGAAACTTGTTTATTGCAGCTTATAATGGTTACAAATAAAGCAAT
AGCATCACAAATTTCACAAATAAAGCATTTTTTTCACTGCATTCTAGTTGTGGTTTGTCCAAACTCATCA
ATGTATCTTATCATGTCTGGATCTGATCCGAACCCCTTCCTCGACCAATTCTCATGTTTGACAGCTTATC
ATCGCAGATCCGGGCAACGTTGTTGCCATTGCTCGACCAATTCTCATGTTTGACAGCTTATCATCGCAGA
TCCGTATGGTGCACTCTCAGTACAATCTGCTCTGATGCCGCATAGTTAAGCCAGTATCTGCTCCCTGCTT
GTGTGTTGGAGGTCGCTGAGTAGTGCGCGAGCAAAATTTAAGCTACAACAAGGCAAGGCTTGACCGACAA
TTGCATGAAGAATCTGCTTAGGGTTAGGCGTTTTGCGCTGCTTCGCGATGTACGGGCCAGATATACGCGT
ATCTGAGGGGACTAGGGTGTGTTTAGGCGAAAAGCGGGGCTTCGGTTGTACGCGGTTAGGAGTCCCCTCA
GGATATAGTAGTTTCGCTTTTGCATAGGGAGGGGGAAATGTAGTCTTATGCAATACTCTTGTAGTCTTGC
AACATGGTAACGATGAGTTAGCAACATGCCTTACAAGGAGAGAAAAAGCACCGTGCATGCCGATTGGTGG
AAGTAAGGTGGTACGATCGTGCCTTATTAGGAAGGCAACAGACGGGTCTGACATGGATTGGACGAACCAC
TGAATTCCGCATTGCAGAGATATTGTATTTAAGTGCCTAGCTCGATACAATAAACGCCATTTGACCATTC
ACCACATTGGTGTGCACCTCCAAGCTGGCCGGGGATCCTCTAGGGCCTCTGAGCTATTCCAGAAGTAGTG
AAGAGGCTTTTTTGGAGGCCTAGGCTTTTGCAAAAAGCTCCGGATCGATCCTGAGAACTTCAGGGTGAGT
TTGGGGACCCTTGATTGTTCTTTCTTTTTCGCTATTGTAAAATTCATGTTATATGGAGGGGGCAAAGTTT
TCAGGGTGTTGTTTAGAATGGGAAGATGTCCCTTGTATCACCATGGACCCTCATGATAATTTTGTTTCTT
TCACTTTCTACTCTGTTGACAACCATTGTCTCCTCTTATTTTCTTTTCATTTTCTGTAACTTTTTCGTTA
AACTTTAGCTTGCATTTGTAACGAATTTTTAAATTCACTTTTGTTTATTTGTCAGATTGTAAGTACTTTC
TCTAATCACTTTTTTTTCAAGGCAATCAGGGTATATTATATTGTACTTCAGCACAGTTTTAGAGAACAAT
TGTTATAATTAAATGATAAGGTAGAATATTTCTGCATATAAATTCTGGCTGGCGTGGAAATATTCTTATT
GGTAGAAACAACTACATCCTGGTCATCATCCTGCCTTTCTCTTTATGGTTACAATGATATACACTGTTTG
AGATGAGGATAAAATACTCTGAGTCCAAACCGGGCCCCTCTGCTAACCATGTTCATGCCTTCTTCTTTTT
CCTACAGCTCCTGGGCAACGTGCTGGTTATTGTGCTGTCTCATCATTTTGGCAAAGAATTGTAATACGAC
TCACTATAGGGCGAATTGATATGTCTAGATTAGATAAAAGTAAAGTGATTAACAGCGCATTAGAGCTGCT
TAATGAGGTCGGAATCGAAGGTTTAACAACCCGTAAACTCGCCCAGAAGCTAGGTGTAGAGCAGCCTACA
TTGTATTGGCATGTAAAAAATAAGCGGGCTTTGCTCGACGCCTTAGCCATTGAGATGTTAGATAGGCACC
ATACTCACTTTTGCCCTTTAGAAGGGGAAAGCTGGCAAGATTTTTTACGTAATAACGCTAAAAGTTTTAG
ATGTGCTTTACTAAGTCATCGCGATGGAGCAAAAGTACATTTAGGTACACGGCCTACAGAAAAACAGTAT
GAAACTCTCGAAAATCAATTAGCCTTTTTATGCCAACAAGGTTTTTCACTAGAGAATGCATTATATGCAC
TCAGCGCTGTGGGGCATTTTACTTTAGGTTGCGTATTGGAAGATCAAGAGCATCAAGTCGCTAAAGAAGA
AAGGGAAACACCTACTACTGATAGTATGCCGCCATTATTACGACAAGCTATCGAATTATTTGATCACCAA
GGTGCAGAGCCAGCCTTCTTATTCGGCCTTGAATTGATCATATGCGGATTAGAAAAACAACTTAAATGTG
AAAGTGGGTCCGCGTACAGCGGATCCCGGGAATTCAGATCTTATTAAAGCAGAACTTGTTTATTGCAGCT
TATAATGGTTACAAATAAAGCAATAGCATCACAAATTTCACAAATAAAGCATTTTTTTCACTGCATTCTA
GTTGTGGTTTGTCCAAACTCATCAATGTATCTTATCATGTCTGGTCGAATCCATGGCGCAGAACTGGTAG
GTATGGAAGATCCGCGTTGACATTGATTATTGACTAGTTATTAATAGTAATCAATTACGGGGTCATTAGT
TCATAGCCCATATATGGAGTTCCGCGTTACATAACTTACGGTAAATGGCCCGCCTGGCTGACCGCCCAAC
GACCCCCGCCCATTGACGTCAATAATGACGTATGTTCCCATAGTAACGCCAATAGGGACTTTCCATTGAC
GTCAATGGGTGGAGTATTTACGGTAAACTGCCCACTTGGCAGTACATCAAGTGTATCATATGCCAAGTAC
GCCCCCTATTGACGTCAATGACGGTAAATGGCCCGCCTGGCATTATGCCCAGTACATGACCTTATGGGAC
TTTCCTACTTGGCAGTACATCTACGTATTAGTCATCGCTATTACCATGGTGATGCGGTTTTGGCAGTACA
TCAATGGGCGTGGATAGCGGTTTGACTCACGGGGATTTCCAAGTCTCCACCCCATTGACGTCAATGGGAG
TTTGTTTTGGCACCAAAATCAACGGGACTTTCCAAAATGTCGTAACAACTCCGCCCCATTGACGCAAATG
GGCGGTAGGCGTGTACGGTGGGAGGTCTATATAAGCAGAGCTCTCCCTATCAGTGATAGAGATCTCCCTA
TCAGTGATAGAGATCGTCGACGAGCTCGTTTAGTGAACCGTCAGATCGCCTGGAGACGCCATCCACGCTG
TTTTGACCTCCATAGAAGACACCGGGACCGATCCAGCCTCCGGACTCTAGCGTTTAAACTTAAGCTTACC
ACCATGGATTATAAAGACGATGATGACAAGCACCACCACCACCACCACGACAAGGATTGTGAAATGAAAC
GCACCACACTGGACAGCCCTTTGGGGAAGCTGGAGCTGTCTGGTTGTGAGCAGGGTCTGCACGAAATAAT
TTTTCTGGGCAAGGGGACGTCTGCAGCTGATGCCGTGGAGGTCCCAGCCCCCGCTGCGGTTCTCGGAGGT
CCGGAGCCCCTGATGCAGGCTACAGCCTGGCTGAATGCCTATTTCCACCAGCCCGAGGCTATCGAAGAGT
TCCCCGTGCCGGCTCTTCACCATCCCGTTTTCCAGCAAGAGTCGTTCACCAGACAGGTGTTATGGAAGCT
GCTGAAGGTTGTGAAATTCGGAGAAGTGATTTCTTACTCTCACTTAGCAGCCCTGGCAGGCAACCCCGCA
GCCACGGCAGCAGTGAAGACGGCACTGAGTGGCAATCCTGTCCCTATCCTGATCCCGTGCCACAGAGTGG
TCCAGGGGGATTTGGATGTGGGCGGTTACGAGGGTGGACTGGCCGTGAAGGAATGGCTTCTGGCCCATGA
AGGCCACCGGTTGGGGAAGCCAGGCTTGGGATTCGAACTGGAGGTGCTGTTCCAGGGCCCCGGTACCGCC
ATCACAAGTTTGTACAAAAAAGCAGGCACCATGGCGCGGGCTGGCCCTCGGCTGGTGCTGAGCGAGGAGG
CGGTTCGGGCGAAGAGCGGCTTAGGGCCTCACCGCGACCTGGCTGAGCTTCAGTCATTGTCTATTCCTGG
AACTTACCAAGAGAAGATCACCCACCTGGGACATTCTCTGATGAGTTTAACAGGTCTGAAATCTTTGGAT
CTCTCGCGCAACTCCTTGGTTAGTCTGGAGGGCATTCAGTACCTGACTGCATTGGAGAGTCTCAATCTCT
ACTACAACTGCATCTCCTCGTTGGCAGAAGTGTTTCGGCTCCACGCCTTAACCGAGCTCGTGGATGTGGA
CTTCCGGCTGAACCCCGTGGTGAAGGTTGAGCCTGACTACCGCCTTTTTGTTGTGCACCTGCTCCCCAAG
CTCCAGCAGCTGGACGATCGCCCCGTGAGAGCAAGCGAGCGGAAGGCTTCCCGACTGCATTTTGCATCAG
AGGACTCACTCGACTCCAAAGAGAGCGTCCCAGCTTCTTTGAAAGAGGGCAGACCACACCACCCCAGAGC
CAAGTGCACCGAGGCCTTGGCCAAGCAGAGCCTGGTCATGGATGCGGATGACGAGGCAGTCCTGAACCTC
ATTGCAGAGTGCGAGTGGGACCTCGGCAGGCCTCCCGGGAGCACGAGCTTCAGCCAGAAGGGGCGTGAGG
CCGACTCTCGTGGTTCCCAAGAATCCAGACATCTGTTGAGCCCGCAGTTGGTACAGTACCAGTGTGGGGA
CTCTGGGAAGCAGGGCCGTGAGACGAGGAGGAGCAGCTGCAGAGGGTGCTGTCTGGAGAAGATGCCTTGG
AGCCAGCTCTGTGGAGAGCTTCCGCCACTGTACGGAGCGGAGCCAGAGGCCTCCCGTGCCCCCAGGCCAC
ACACGTACTTCACCCCACACCCAGACTCCATGGATACCGAGGACTCGGCCTCTTCTCAGAAGTTGGATTT
GTCAGGAGAAATGGTGCCTGGTCCCCTGCCAGCCCCCGGAAAGTGCAGGAAGCGAAGAATGCCTGTTGGA
AGATTCCAGACGTTTTCGGACCAGGAGGGTTTGGGCTGCCCGGAGAGAACTCATGGGTCCTCCGTGCCCA
AGGAGAGCCTGAGCAGACAGGACAGCTCAGAAAGCAGGAACGGGAGGACCTTGTCTCAGCCTGAGGCCTC
GGAGACTGAGGAGCAGAGGTCTCGGGGTGTGACCGACACCAGAGAGCCGTCTCCCGGGTCACACTCGGCT
CTACCCGGGAAGAAGACGGCCCTGCAGGCGGCGCTCCTGGAGACGCTCTTGGACCTGGTGGACAGGAGCT
GGGGCGGCTGCAGGTCCCTGCACAGCAACGAGGCATTCCTTGCTCAGGCAAGACACATCTTGTCATCTGT
TGAAGAATTCACAGCAGCTCAGGACAGCTCTGCGATGGTGGGTGAAGATGTCGGCTCCCTGGCTCTGGAG
AGTAAGTCCCTGCAAAGCCGCCTTGCTGAGCAGCAGCAGCAGCACGCCCGGGAGATGAGCGAGGTGACGG
CGGAGCTGCACCACACACACAAGGAGCTGGATGATTTGAGACAACATTTAGATAAATCTTTGGAAGAGAA
CAGTAGGTTAAAATCGCTTTTGTTGAGTATGAAAAAGGAAGTGAAGAGTGCAGACACTGCAGCCACGTTA
AATTTGCAGATCGCTGGACTTCAAACAAGTGTGAAGAGGCTGTGTGGCGAGATTGTGGAACTGAAGCAGC
ACCTGGAGCACTACGACAAGATCCAGGAGCTCACGCAGATGCTGCAGGAGAGCCACAGCTCCCTGGTCAG
CACCAATGAACACCTGCTGCAGGAGCTGAGCCAGGTGCGGGCGCAGCACAGAGCCGAGGTGGAGCAGATG
CACTGGAGCTACCAGGAGCTCAAGAAGACCATGGCCCTGTTTCCACACAGCAGCGCCAGCCATGGAGGCT
GCCAGGCCTGCTAGAACCCAGCTTTC
Features (pLannotate 1.2.2; 31 found; start..end, strand, type, name):
     85..196     +  polyA_signal   bGH poly(A) signal: bovine growth hormone polyadenylation signal
    737..2294    -  rep_origin     oriP (fragment): Epstein-Barr virus oriP replication origin (Yates et al., 2000)
   2407..2625    -  CDS            gL (fragment): GL_EBVB9 - Experimental evidence at protein level: Swiss-Prot protein existence level 1. The heterodimer glycoprotein H-glycoprotein L is required for the fusion of viral and plasma membranes leading to virus entry into the host cell. Acts as a functional inhibitor of gH and maintains gH in an inhibited form. Upon binding to host integrins, gL dissociates from gH leading to activation of the viral fusion glycoproteins gB and gH. Fusion of EBV with B-lymphocytes requires the additional receptor- binding protein gp42, which forms a complex with gH/gL. The heterodimer gH/gL targets also host EPHA
   2708..4633    -  CDS            EBNA1: Epstein-Barr nuclear antigen 1, also known as EBNA-1 crucial for latent viral infection, and for episomal amplification of vectors containing the oriP origin (Okita et al., 2013)
   4671..5015    -  CDS            BRRF2_EBVB9 (fragment): Protein inferred from homology: Swiss-Prot protein existence level 3. From Epstein-Barr virus (strain B95-8) (HHV-4) (Human herpesvirus 4).
   5018..5041    -  promoter       tet promoter (fragment): E. coli promoter for tetracycline efflux protein gene
   5154..5258    +  promoter       AmpR promoter: bla
   5259..6119    +  CDS            AmpR: β-lactamase; bla; confers resistance to ampicillin, carbenicillin, and related antibiotics
   6290..6878    +  rep_origin     ori: high-copy-number ColE1/pMB1/pBR322/pUC origin of replication
   6924..7047    -  CDS            TcR (fragment): tetracycline efflux protein; tet; confers resistance to tetracycline
   7085..7382    +  promoter       SV40 promoter: SV40 enhancer and early promoter
   7459..8058    +  CDS            PuroR: puromycin N-acetyltransferase; pac from Streptomyces alboniger; confers resistance to puromycin
   8149..8283    +  polyA_signal   SV40 poly(A) signal: SV40 polyadenylation signal
   8405..8457    -  misc_feature   bom (fragment): basis of mobility region from pBR322
   8588..8681    +  ncRNA          Retro dr1: Accession: RF00214 - Retrovirus direct repeat 1 (dr1)
   8717..8978    +  promoter       RSV promoter: Rous sarcoma virus enhancer/promoter
   9004..9064    +  promoter       SV40 promoter (fragment): SV40 early promoter
   9095..9667    +  intron         β-globin intron: intron from rabbit β-globin gene
   9722..9740    +  promoter       T7 promoter: promoter for bacteriophage T7 RNA polymerase
   9751..10371   +  CDS            tetR: TETR2_ECOLX - Experimental evidence at protein level: Swiss-Prot protein existence level 1. TetR is the repressor of the tetracycline resistance element; its N-terminal region forms a helix-turn-helix structure and binds DNA. Binding of tetracycline to TetR reduces the repressor affinity for the tetracycline resistance gene (tetA) promoter operator sites. From Escherichia coli.
  10413..10534   +  polyA_signal   SV40 poly(A) signal: SV40 polyadenylation signal
  10589..10968   +  enhancer       CMV enhancer: human cytomegalovirus immediate early enhancer
  10969..11172   +  promoter       CMV promoter: human cytomegalovirus (CMV) immediate early promoter
  11174..11193   +  promoter       PLtetO-1 promoter (fragment): modified phage lambda PL promoter with tet operator sites (Lutz and Bujard, 1997)
  11195..11214   +  promoter       PLtetO-1 promoter (fragment): modified phage lambda PL promoter with tet operator sites (Lutz and Bujard, 1997)
  11222..11255   +  promoter       TRE3GV promoter (fragment): 3rd-generation Tet-responsive promoter that can be activated by binding of Tet-On® 3G, optimized for retroviral and lentiviral vectors
  11371..11388   +  CDS            9xHis (fragment): 9xHis affinity tag
  11389..11931   +  CDS            MGMT (fragment): MGMT_HUMAN - Experimental evidence at protein level: Swiss-Prot protein existence level 1. Involved in the cellular defense against the biological effects of O6-methylguanine (O6-MeG) and O4-methylthymine (O4-MeT) in DNA. Repairs the methylated nucleobase in DNA by stoichiometrically transferring the methyl group to a cysteine residue in the enzyme. This is a suicide reaction: the enzyme is irreversibly inactivated. From Homo sapiens (Human).
  11975..11995   +  protein_bind   attB1: mutant version of attB; core recombination site for the Gateway® BP reaction BP Clonase™
  12001..13941   +  CDS            CEP72: CEP72_HUMAN - Also known as KIAA1519. Experimental evidence at protein level: Swiss-Prot protein existence level 1. Involved in the recruitment of key centrosomal proteins to the centrosome. Provides centrosomal microtubule-nucleation activity on the gamma-tubulin ring complexes (gamma-TuRCs) and has critical roles in forming a focused bipolar spindle, which is needed for proper tension generation between sister chromatids. Required for localization of KIZ, AKAP9 and gamma-tubulin ring complexes (gamma-TuRCs) (PubMed:19536135). Involved in centriole duplication. Required for CDK5RAP22, CEP152,
  13946..14      -  protein_bind   attB2 (across the origin): mutant version of attB; recombination site for the Gateway® BP reaction BP Clonase™
