[The description below was written by a language model from this plasmid's Addgene catalogue record and pLannotate feature annotations shown in this document.]
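Description:
pEBTet-SNAP-Cep72 is an episomally maintained, tetracycline-regulated mammalian expression plasmid built on the pEBTet backbone. In E. coli it replicates from a high-copy ColE1/pUC-type origin and is selected with ampicillin through the bla gene. In mammalian cells the Epstein-Barr virus oriP origin together with the EBNA1 coding sequence allows the plasmid to persist as an extrachromosomal replicon, and an SV40 promoter–driven puromycin N-acetyltransferase cassette provides selection for cells that carry it. Short fragments of other EBV genes and of pBR322 tetracycline-resistance and bom sequences are annotated as backbone remnants.

The payload is human CEP72, a centrosomal protein, inserted by Gateway recombination and flanked by attB1 and attB2 sites. Upstream and in frame lies the SNAP-tag, annotated here as an MGMT fragment because SNAP-tag is an engineered derivative of human O6-alkylguanine-DNA alkyltransferase that reacts covalently with benzylguanine-linked probes. A His tag is annotated immediately before it, and the catalogue also lists an N-terminal FLAG tag, which the feature tables do not annotate. Expression is driven by a CMV enhancer/promoter followed by two tet operator sites (CMV-TetO2) and terminated by the bGH polyadenylation signal. A separate cassette with an RSV promoter, a β-globin intron and an SV40 poly(A) signal expresses TetR, which binds the operators and represses transcription until tetracycline or doxycycline is added, so the vector is self-contained for inducible expression.

The plasmid is intended for inducible expression of SNAP-Cep72 in mammalian cells, and its associated publication concerns chemical crosslinking of centrosomal protein complexes. The depositor sequence is about 120 nt longer than the repository's sequencing result. The difference falls mainly in oriP, which is annotated as a fragment in the shorter record.
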