Addgene plasmid #136819: pEBTet-SNAP-Cep72
Purpose: Mammalian expression of the centrosomal protein Cep72 N-terminally fused to SNAP-tag
Depositing lab: Kai Johnsson. Depositing organization: Swiss Federal Institute of Technology (EPFL). Publication: Selective chemical crosslinking reveals a Cep57-Cep63-Cep152 centrosomal complex. Lukinavicius G, Lavogina D, Orpinell M, Umezawa K, Reymond L, Garin N, Gonczy P, Johnsson K. Curr Biol. 2013 Feb 4;23(3):265-70. doi: 10.1016/j.cub.2012.12.030. Epub 2013 Jan 17. PubMed 23333316.
Backbone
  Vector backbone: pEBTet
  Backbone size w/o insert (bp): 11262
  Vector type: Mammalian Expression
  Selectable markers: Puromycin
Growth in bacteria
  Bacterial resistance: Ampicillin, 100 μg/mL
  Growth temperature: 37°C
  Growth strain: DH5alpha
  Copy number: High Copy
Gene/Insert
  Gene/Insert name: SNAP-Cep72
  Species: H. sapiens (human), Synthetic
  Insert size (bp): 2817
  Entrez Gene: CEP72 (a.k.a. MGC5307, FLJ10565, KIAA1519)
  Promoter: CMV-TetO2
  Tag / fusion protein: FLAG-tag / His-tag (N terminal on insert)
  Cloning method: Gateway Cloning
  Sequencing primers: 5′ CMV_Fwd; 3′ BGH_Rev
Terms and licenses: Academic/Nonprofit Terms; Industry Terms: Not Available to Industry
How to cite: pEBTet-SNAP-Cep72 was a gift from Kai Johnsson (Addgene plasmid # 136819 ; http://n2t.net/addgene:136819 ; RRID:Addgene_136819)
