>Addgene plasmid #136819 | pEBTet-SNAP-Cep72 | depositor partial sequence | sequence record 264071 | Insert
ATGGGCGGTAGGCGTGTACGGTGGGAGGTCTATATAAGCAGAGCTCTCCCTATCAGTGATAGAGATCTCC
CTATCAGTGATAGAGATCGTCGACGAGCTCGTTTAGTGAACCGTCAGATCGCCTGGAGACGCCATCCACG
CTGTTTTGACCTCCATAGAAGACACCGGGACCGATCCAGCCTCCGGACTCTAGCGTTTAAACTTAAGCTT
ACCACCATGGATTATAAAGACGATGATGACAAGCACCACCACCACCACCACGACAAGGATTGTGAAATGA
AACGCACCACACTGGACAGCCCTTTGGGGAAGCTGGAGCTGTCTGGTTGTGAGCAGGGTCTGCACGAAAT
AATTTTTCTGGGCAAGGGGACGTCTGCAGCTGATGCCGTGGAGGTCCCAGCCCCCGCTGCGGTTCTCGGA
GGTCCGGAGCCCCTGATGCAGGCTACAGCCTGGCTGAATGCCTATTTCCACCAGCCCGAGGCTATCGAAG
AGTTCCCCGTGCCGGCTCTTCACCATCCCGTTTTCCAGCAAGAGTCGTTCACCAGACAGGTGTTATGGAA
GCTGCTGAAGGTTGTGAAATTCGGAGAAGTGATTTCTTACTCTCACTTAGCAGCCCTGGCAGGCAACCCC
GCAGCCACGGCAGCAGTGAAGACGGCACTGAGTGGCAATCCTGTCCCTATCCTGATCCCGTGCCACAGAG
TGGTCCAGGGGGATTTGGATGTGGGCGGTTACGAGGGTGGACTGGCCGTGAAGGAATGGCTTCTGGCCCA
TGAAGGCCACCGGTTGGGGAAGCCAGGCTTGGGATTCGAACTGGAGGTGCTGTTCCAGGGCCCCGGTACC
GCCATCACAAGTTTGTACAAAAAAGCAGGCACCATGGCGCGGGCTGGCCCTCGGCTGGTGCTGAGCGAGG
AGGCGGTTCGGGCGAAGAGCGGCTTAGGGCCTCACCGCGACCTGGCTGAGCTTCAGTCATTGTCTATTCC
TGGAACTTACCAAGAGAAGATCACCCACCTGGGACATTCTCTGATGAGTTTAACAGGTCTGAAATCTTTG
GATCTCTCGCGCAACTCCTTGGTTAGTCTGGAGGGCATTCAGTACCTGACTGCATTGGAGAGTCTCAATC
TCTACTACAACTGCATCTCCTCGTTGGCAGAAGTGTTTCGGCTCCACGCCTTAACCGAGCTCGTGGATGT
GGACTTCCGGCTGAACCCCGTGGTGAAGGTTGAGCCTGACTACCGCCTTTTTGTTGTGCACCTGCTCCCC
AAGCTCCAGCAGCTGGACGATCGCCCCGTGAGAGCAAGCGAGCGGAAGGCTTCCCGACTGCATTTTGCAT
CAGAGGACTCACTCGACTCCAAAGAGAGCGTCCCAGCTTCTTTGAAAGAGGGCAGACCACACCACCCCAG
AGCCAAGTGCACCGAGGCCTTGGCCAAGCAGAGCCTGGTCATGGATGCGGATGACGAGGCAGTCCTGAAC
CTCATTGCAGAGTGCGAGTGGGACCTCGGCAGGCCTCCCGGGAGCACGAGCTTCAGCCAGAAGGGGCGTG
AGGCCGACTCTCGTGGTTCCCAAGAATCCAGACATCTGTTGAGCCCGCAGTTGGTACAGTACCAGTGTGG
GGACTCTGGGAAGCAGGGCCGTGAGACGAGGAGGAGCAGCTGCAGAGGGTGCTGTCTGGAGAAGATGCCT
TGGAGCCAGCTCTGTGGAGAGCTTCCGCCACTGTACGGAGCGGAGCCAGAGGCCTCCCGTGCCCCCAGGC
CACACACGTACTTCACCCCACACCCAGACTCCATGGATACCGAGGACTCGGCCTCTTCTCAGAAGTTGGA
TTTGTCAGGAGAAATGGTGCCTGGTCCCCTGCCAGCCCCCGGAAAGTGCAGGAAGCGAAGAATGCCTGTT
GGAAGATTCCAGACGTTTTCGGACCAGGAGGGTTTGGGCTGCCCGGAGAGAACTCATGGGTCCTCCGTGC
CCAAGGAGAGCCTGAGCAGACAGGACAGCTCAGAAAGCAGGAACGGGAGGACCTTGTCTCAGCCTGAGGC
CTCGGAGACTGAGGAGCAGAGGTCTCGGGGTGTGACCGACACCAGAGAGCCGTCTCCCGGGTCACACTCG
GCTCTACCCGGGAAGAAGACGGCCCTGCAGGCGGCGCTCCTGGAGACGCTCTTGGACCTGGTGGACAGGA
GCTGGGGCGGCTGCAGGTCCCTGCACAGCAACGAGGCATTCCTTGCTCAGGCAAGACACATCTTGTCATC
TGTTGAAGAATTCACAGCAGCTCAGGACAGCTCTGCGATGGTGGGTGAAGATGTCGGCTCCCTGGCTCTG
GAGAGTAAGTCCCTGCAAAGCCGCCTTGCTGAGCAGCAGCAGCAGCACGCCCGGGAGATGAGCGAGGTGA
CGGCGGAGCTGCACCACACACACAAGGAGCTGGATGATTTGAGACAACATTTAGATAAATCTTTGGAAGA
GAACAGTAGGTTAAAATCGCTTTTGTTGAGTATGAAAAAGGAAGTGAAGAGTGCAGACACTGCAGCCACG
TTAAATTTGCAGATCGCTGGACTTCAAACAAGTGTGAAGAGGCTGTGTGGCGAGATTGTGGAACTGAAGC
AGCACCTGGAGCACTACGACAAGATCCAGGAGCTCACGCAGATGCTGCAGGAGAGCCACAGCTCCCTGGT
CAGCACCAATGAACACCTGCTGCAGGAGCTGAGCCAGGTGCGGGCGCAGCACAGAGCCGAGGTGGAGCAG
ATGCACTGGAGCTACCAGGAGCTCAAGAAGACCATGGCCCTGTTTCCACACAGCAGCGCCAGCCATGGAG
GCTGCCAGGCCTGCTAG
